>Addgene plasmid #214805 | pcDNA3.1/CALR wtΔKDEL YD/FL | addgene full sequence | sequence record 429150 | Addgene NGS Result
GACGGATCGGGAGATCTCCCGATCCCCTATGGTGCACTCTCAGTACAATCTGCTCTGATGCCGCATAGTT
AAGCCAGTATCTGCTCCCTGCTTGTGTGTTGGAGGTCGCTGAGTAGTGCGCGAGCAAAATTTAAGCTACA
ACAAGGCAAGGCTTGACCGACAATTGCATGAAGAATCTGCTTAGGGTTAGGCGTTTTGCGCTGCTTCGCG
ATGTACGGGCCAGATATACGCGTTGACATTGATTATTGACTAGTTATTAATAGTAATCAATTACGGGGTC
ATTAGTTCATAGCCCATATATGGAGTTCCGCGTTACATAACTTACGGTAAATGGCCCGCCTGGCTGACCG
CCCAACGACCCCCGCCCATTGACGTCAATAATGACGTATGTTCCCATAGTAACGCCAATAGGGACTTTCC
ATTGACGTCAATGGGTGGAGTATTTACGGTAAACTGCCCACTTGGCAGTACATCAAGTGTATCATATGCC
AAGTACGCCCCCTATTGACGTCAATGACGGTAAATGGCCCGCCTGGCATTATGCCCAGTACATGACCTTA
TGGGACTTTCCTACTTGGCAGTACATCTACGTATTAGTCATCGCTATTACCATGGTGATGCGGTTTTGGC
AGTACATCAATGGGCGTGGATAGCGGTTTGACTCACGGGGATTTCCAAGTCTCCACCCCATTGACGTCAA
TGGGAGTTTGTTTTGGCACCAAAATCAACGGGACTTTCCAAAATGTCGTAACAACTCCGCCCCATTGACG
CAAATGGGCGGTAGGCGTGTACGGTGGGAGGTCTATATAAGCAGAGCTCTCTGGCTAACTAGAGAACCCA
CTGCTTACTGGCTTATCGAAATTAATACGACTCACTATAGGGAGACCCAAGCTGGCTAGCGTTTAAACTT
AAGCTTGGTACCGAGCTCGGATCCACTAGTCCAGTGTGGTGGAATTCGCCACCATGCTGCTATCCGTGCC
GCTGCTGCTCGGCCTCCTCGGCCTGGCCGTCGCCGAGCCTGCCGTCTACTTCAAGGAGCAGTTTCTGGAC
GGAGACGGGTGGACTTCCCGCTGGATCGAATCCAAACACAAGTCAGATTTTGGCAAATTCGTTCTCAGTT
CCGGCAAGTTCTACGGTGACGAGGAGAAAGATAAAGGTTTGCAGACAAGCCAGGATGCACGCTTTTATGC
TCTGTCGGCCAGTTTCGAGCCTTTCAGCAACAAAGGCCAGACGCTGGTGGTGCAGTTCACGGTGAAACAT
GAGCAGAACATCGACTGTGGGGGCGGCTTTGTGAAGCTGTTTCCTAATAGTTTGGACCAGACAGACATGC
ACGGAGACTCAGAATACAACATCATGTTTGGTCCCCTCATCTGTGGCCCTGGCACCAAGAAGGTTCATGT
CATCTTCAACTACAAGGGCAAGAACGTGCTGATCAACAAGGACATCCGTTGCAAGGATGATGAGTTTACA
CACCTGTACACACTGATTGTGCGGCCAGACAACACCTATGAGGTGAAGATTGACAACAGCCAGGTGGAGT
CCGGCTCCTTGGAAGACGATTGGGACTTCCTGCCACCCAAGAAGATAAAGGATCCTGATGCTTCAAAACC
GGAAGACTGGGATGAGCGGGCCAAGATCGATGATCCCACAGACTCCAAGCCTGAGGACTGGGACAAGCCC
GAGCATATCCCTGACCCTGATGCTAAGAAGCCCGAGGACTGGGATGAAGAGATGGACGGAGAGTGGGAAC
CCCCAGTGATTCAGAACCCTGAGTACAAGGGTGAGTGGAAGCCCCGGCAGATCGACAACCCAGATTACAA
GGGCACTTGGATCCACCCAGAAATTGACAACCCCGAGTATTCTCCCGATCCCAGTATCTATGCCTATGAT
AACTTTGGCGTGCTGGGCCTGGACCTCTGGCAGGTCAAGTCTGGCACCATCTTTGACAACTTCCTCATCA
CCAACGATGAGGCATACGCTGAGGAGTTTGGCAACGAGACGTGGGGCGTAACAAAGGCAGCAGAGAAACA
AATGAAGGACAAACAGGACGAGGAGCAGAGGCTTAAGGAGGAGGAAGAAGACAAGAAACGCAAAGAGGAG
GAGGAGGCAGAGGACAAGGAGGATGATGAGGACAAAGATGAGGATGAGGAGGATGAGGAGGACAAGGAGG
AAGATGAGGAGGAAGATGTCCCCGGCCAGGCCTAGCTCGAGTCTAGAGGGCCCGTTTAAACCCGCTGATC
AGCCTCGACTGTGCCTTCTAGTTGCCAGCCATCTGTTGTTTGCCCCTCCCCCGTGCCTTCCTTGACCCTG
GAAGGTGCCACTCCCACTGTCCTTTCCTAATAAAATGAGGAAATTGCATCGCATTGTCTGAGTAGGTGTC
ATTCTATTCTGGGGGGTGGGGTGGGGCAGGACAGCAAGGGGGAGGATTGGGAAGACAATAGCAGGCATGC
TGGGGATGCGGTGGGCTCTATGGCTTCTGAGGCGGAAAGAACCAGCTGGGGCTCTAGGGGGTATCCCC
[124 nt withheld, positions 2519-2642]
C
[91 nt withheld, positions 2644-2734]
A
[49 nt withheld, positions 2736-2784]
CCTTTGACGTTGGAGTCCACGTTCTTT
[37 nt withheld, positions 2812-2848]
ACCCTATCTCGGTCTATTCTTTTGATTTATAAGGGATTTTGCCGATTTCGGCCTATTGGTTAAAAAATGA
GCTGATTTAACAAAAATTTAACGCGAATTAATTCTGTGGAATGTGTGTCAGTTAGGGTGTGGAAAGTCCC
CAGGCTCCCCAGCAGGCAGAAGTATGCAAAGCATGCATCTCAATTAGTCAGCAACCAGGTGTGGAAAGTC
CCCAGGCTCCCCAGCAGGCAGAAGTATGCAAAGCATGCATCTCAATTAGTCAGCAACCATAGTCCCGCCC
CTAACTCCGCCCATCCCGCCCCTAACTCCGCCCAGTTCCGCCCATTCTCCGCCCCATGGCTGACTAATTT
TTTTTATTTATGCAGAGGCCGAGGCCGCCTCTGCCTCTGAGCTATTCCAGAAGTAGTGAGGAGGCTTTTT
TGGAGGCCTAGGCTTTTGCAAAAAGCTCCCGGGAGCTTGTATATCCATTTTCGGATCTGATCAAGAGACA
GGATGAGGATCGTTTCGCATGATTGAACAAGATGGATTGCACGCAGGTTCTCCGGCCGCTTGGGTGGAGA
GGCTATTCGGCTATGACTGGGCACAACAGACAATCGGCTGCTCTGATGCCGCCGTGTTCCGGCTGTCAGC
GCAGGGGCGCCCGGTTCTTTTTGTCAAGACCGACCTGTCCGGTGCCCTGAATGAACTGCAGGACGAGGCA
GCGCGGCTATCGTGGCTGGCCACGACGGGCGTTCCTTGCGCAGCTGTGCTCGACGTTGTCACTGAAGCGG
GAAGGGACTGGCTGCTATTGGGCGAAGTGCCGGGGCAGGATCTCCTGTCATCTCACCTTGCTCCTGCCGA
GAAAGTATCCATCATGGCTGATGCAATGCGGCGGCTGCATACGCTTGATCCGGCTACCTGCCCATTCGAC
CACCAAGCGAAACATCGCATCGAGCGAGCACGTACTCGGATGGAAGCCGGTCTTGTCGATCAGGATGATC
TGGACGAAGAGCATCAGGGGCTCGCGCCAGCCGAACTGTTCGCCAGGCTCAAGGCGCGCATGCCCGACGG
CGAGGATCTCGTCGTGACCCATGGCGATGCCTGCTTGCCGAATATCATGGTGGAAAATGGCCGCTTTTCT
GGATTCATCGACTGTGGCCGGCTGGGTGTGGCGGACCGCTATCAGGACATAGCGTTGGCTACCCGTGATA
TTGCTGAAGAGCTTGGCGGCGAATGGGCTGACCGCTTCCTCGTGCTTTACGGTATCGCCGCTCCCGATTC
GCAGCGCATCGCCTTCTATCGCCTTCTTGACGAGTTCTTCTGAGCGGGACTCTGGGGTTCGAAATGACCG
ACCAAGCGACGCCCAACCTGCCATCACGAGATTTCGATTCCACCGCCGCCTTCTATGAAAGGTTGGGCTT
CGGAATCGTTTTCCGGGACGCCGGCTGGATGATCCTCCAGCGCGGGGATCTCATGCTGGAGTTCTTCGCC
CACCCCAACTTGTTTATTGCAGCTTATAATGGTTACAAATAAAGCAATAGCATCACAAATTTCACAAATA
AAGCATTTTTTTCACTGCATTCTAGTTGTGGTTTGTCCAAACTCATCAATGTATCTTATCATGTCTGTAT
ACCGTCGACCTCTAGCTAGAGCTTGGCGTAATCATGGTCATAGCTGTTTCCTGTGTGAAATTGTTATCCG
CTCACAATTCCACACAACATACGAGCCGGAAGCATAAAGTGTAAAGCCTGGGGTGCCTAATGAGTGAGCT
AACTCACATTAATTGCGTTGCGCTCACTGCCCGCTTTCCAGTCGGGAAACCTGTCGTGCCAGCTGCATTA
ATGAATCGGCCAACGCGCGGGGAGAGGCGGTTTGCGTATTGGGCGCTCTTCCGCTTCCTCGCTCACTGAC
TCGCTGCGCTCGGTCGTTCGGCTGCGGCGAGCGGTATCAGCTCACTCAAAGGCGGTAATACGGTTATCCA
CAGAATCAGGGGATAACGCAGGAAAGAACATGTGAGCAAAAGGCCAGCAAAAGGCCAGGAACCGTAAAAA
GGCCGCGTTGCTGGCGTTTTTCCATAGGCTCCGCCCCCCTGACGAGCATCACAAAAATCGACGCTCAAGT
CAGAGGTGGCGAAACCCGACAGGACTATAAAGATACCAGGCGTTTCCCCCTGGAAGCTCCCTCGTGCGCT
CTCCTGTTCCGACCCTGCCGCTTACCGGATACCTGTCCGCCTTTCTCCCTTCGGGAAGCGTGGCGCTTTC
TCATAGCTCACGCTGTAGGTATCTCAGTTCGGTGTAGGTCGTTCGCTCCAAGCTGGGCTGTGTGCACGAA
CCCCCCGTTCAGCCCGACCGCTGCGCCTTATCCGGTAACTATCGTCTTGAGTCCAACCCGGTAAGACACG
ACTTATCGCCACTGGCAGCAGCCACTGGTAACAGGATTAGCAGAGCGAGGTATGTAGGCGGTGCTACAGA
GTTCTTGAAGTGGTGGCCTAACTACGGCTACACTAGAAGAACAGTATTTGGTATCTGCGCTCTGCTGAAG
CCAGTTACCTTCGGAAAAAGAGTTGGTAGCTCTTGATCCGGCAAACAAACCACCGCTGGTAGCGGTGGTT
TTTTTGTTTGCAAGCAGCAGATTACGCGCAGAAAAAAAGGATCTCAAGAAGATCCTTTGATCTTTTCTAC
GGGGTCTGACGCTCAGTGGAACGAAAACTCACGTTAAGGGATTTTGGTCATGAGATTATCAAAAAGGATC
TTCACCTAGATCCTTTTAAATTAAAAATGAAGTTTTAAATCAATCTAAAGTATATATGAGTAAACTTGGT
CTGACAGTTACCAATGCTTAATCAGTGAGGCACCTATCTCAGCGATCTGTCTATTTCGTTCATCCATAGT
TGCCTGACTCCCCGTCGTGTAGATAACTACGATACGGGAGGGCTTACCATCTGGCCCCAGTGCTGCAATG
ATACCGCGAGACCCACGCTCACCGGCTCCAGATTTATCAGCAATAAACCAGCCAGCCGGAAGGGCCGAGC
GCAGAAGTGGTCCTGCAACTTTATCCGCCTCCATCCAGTCTATTAATTGTTGCCGGGAAGCTAGAGTAAG
TAGTTCGCCAGTTAATAGTTTGCGCAACGTTGTTGCCATTGCTACAGGCATCGTGGTGTCACGCTCGTCG
TTTGGTATGGCTTCATTCAGCTCCGGTTCCCAACGATCAAGGCGAGTTACATGATCCCCCATGTTGTGCA
AAAAAGCGGTTAGCTCCTTCGGTCCTCCGATCGTTGTCAGAAGTAAGTTGGCCGCAGTGTTATCACTCAT
GGTTATGGCAGCACTGCATAATTCTCTTACTGTCATGCCATCCGTAAGATGCTTTTCTGTGACTGGTGAG
TACTCAACCAAGTCATTCTGAGAATAGTGTATGCGGCGACCGAGTTGCTCTTGCCCGGCGTCAATACGGG
ATAATACCGCGCCACATAGCAGAACTTTAAAAGTGCTCATCATTGGAAAACGTTCTTCGGGGCGAAAACT
CTCAAGGATCTTACCGCTGTTGAGATCCAGTTCGATGTAACCCACTCGTGCACCCAACTGATCTTCAGCA
TCTTTTACTTTCACCAGCGTTTCTGGGTGAGCAAAAACAGGAAGGCAAAATGCCGCAAAAAAGGGAATAA
GGGCGACACGGAAATGTTGAATACTCATACTCTTCCTTTTTCAATATTATTGAAGCATTTATCAGGGTTA
TTGTCTCATGAGCGGATACATATTTGAATGTATTTAGAAAAATAAACAAATAGGGGTTCCGCGCACATTT
CCCCGAAAAGTGCCACCTGACGTC
Features (pLannotate 1.2.2; 20 found; start..end, strand, type, name):
     28..80      -  misc_feature   bom (fragment): basis of mobility region from pBR322
    235..614     +  enhancer       CMV enhancer: human cytomegalovirus immediate early enhancer
    615..818     +  promoter       CMV promoter: human cytomegalovirus (CMV) immediate early promoter
    814..847     +  LTR            5' LTR (truncated) (fragment): truncated 5' long terminal repeat (LTR) from HIV-1
    863..881     +  promoter       T7 promoter: promoter for bacteriophage T7 RNA polymerase
    964..2202    +  CDS            CALR: CALR_HUMAN - Also known as CRTC. Experimental evidence at protein level: Swiss-Prot protein existence level 1. Calcium-binding chaperone that promotes folding, oligomeric assembly and quality control in the endoplasmic reticulum (ER) via the calreticulin/calnexin cycle. This lectin interacts transiently with almost all of the monoglucosylated glycoproteins that are synthesized in the ER (PubMed:7876246). Interacts with the DNA-binding domain of NR3C1 and mediates its nuclear export (PubMed:11149926). Involved in maternal gene expression regulation. May participate in oocyte maturation via the
   2249..2473    +  polyA_signal   bGH poly(A) signal: bovine growth hormone polyadenylation signal
   2477..2498    +  promoter       SV40 promoter (fragment): SV40 enhancer and early promoter
   2519..2947    +  rep_origin     f1 ori (sequence partly withheld): f1 bacteriophage origin of replication; arrow indicates direction of (+) strand synthesis
   2961..3290    +  promoter       SV40 promoter: SV40 enhancer and early promoter
   3357..4148    +  CDS            neo: KKA2_KLEPN - Also known as kan, nptII. Experimental evidence at protein level: Swiss-Prot protein existence level 1. Resistance to kanamycin, neomycin, paromomycin, ribostamycin, butirosin and gentamicin B. From Klebsiella pneumoniae.
   4172..4330    +  CDS            ble (fragment): BLE_KLEPN - Experimental evidence at protein level: Swiss-Prot protein existence level 1. Binding protein with a strong affinity to the bleomycin family of antibiotics. Binds to CL990; an antimitotic-antibiotic compound. From Klebsiella pneumoniae.
   4325..4446    +  polyA_signal   SV40 poly(A) signal: SV40 polyadenylation signal
   4519..4535    -  protein_bind   lac operator: The lac repressor binds to the lac operator to inhibit transcription in E. coli. This inhibition can be relieved by adding lactose or isopropyl-β-D-thiogalactopyranoside (IPTG). lac repressor encoded by lacI
   4543..4573    -  promoter       lac promoter: promoter for the E. coli lac operon
   4588..4609    -  protein_bind   CAP binding site: CAP binding activates transcription in the presence of cAMP. E. coli catabolite activator protein
   4622..4714    -  CDS            lacI (fragment): lac repressor; lacI; The lac repressor binds to the lac operator to inhibit transcription in E. coli. This inhibition can be relieved by adding lactose or isopropyl-β-D-thiogalactopyranoside (IPTG).
   4897..5485    -  rep_origin     ori: high-copy-number ColE1/pMB1/pBR322/pUC origin of replication
   5656..6516    -  CDS            AmpR: β-lactamase; bla; confers resistance to ampicillin, carbenicillin, and related antibiotics
   6517..6621    -  promoter       AmpR promoter: bla
