[The description below was written by a language model from this plasmid's Addgene catalogue record and pLannotate feature annotations shown in this document.]
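Description:
pcDNA3.1/CALR wtΔKDEL YD/FL is a mammalian expression plasmid built on the pcDNA3.1 backbone that carries a modified form of human calreticulin (CALR). It is propagated in E. coli through a high-copy ColE1/pUC-type origin and selected with ampicillin via the β-lactamase gene and its own promoter. An f1 origin is also present, which in principle allows single-stranded DNA production. For selection in mammalian cells, an SV40 enhancer/early promoter drives a neomycin phosphotransferase gene terminated by the SV40 polyadenylation signal, allowing G418 selection of stable transfectants.

The payload is a CALR coding sequence of about 1.2 kb, cloned between EcoRI and XhoI. It sits downstream of the CMV immediate-early enhancer and promoter and upstream of the bovine growth hormone polyadenylation signal. A T7 promoter lies between the CMV promoter and the insert and provides a sequencing primer site. As the name indicates, the insert is wild-type calreticulin lacking its C-terminal KDEL motif, the signal that normally retains this calcium-binding lectin chaperone in the endoplasmic reticulum. The "YD/FL" suffix presumably denotes further amino-acid substitutions, but the record does not define them, and no epitope tag is annotated.

The catalogue sizes are inconsistent with the sequence. The listed 5,500 bp insert and 6,217 bp backbone do not fit the 6,652 nt sequenced plasmid or the annotated CALR open reading frame. The associated publication title concerns how loss of KDEL function in frameshift-mutant calreticulin affects expression of an immature form of the thrombopoietin receptor MPL, so the construct fits studies of that question.
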