Addgene plasmid #214805: pcDNA3.1/CALR wtΔKDEL YD/FL
Purpose: Mammalian expression of human CALR wtΔKDEL YD/FL
Depositing lab: Norio Komatsu. Depositing organization: Juntendo University. Publication: Loss of KDEL function from a calreticulin frameshift mutation drives expression of an immature, mutant calreticulin-dependent form of the thrombopoietin receptor MPL. Masubuchi N, Yang Y, Imai M, Kihara Y, Morishita S, Edahiro Y, Komatsu N. Haematologica. 2025 Nov 6. doi: 10.3324/haematol.2025.287585. PubMed 41195513.
Backbone
  Vector backbone: pcDNA3.1
  Backbone size w/o insert (bp): 6217
  Vector type: Mammalian Expression
Growth in bacteria
  Bacterial resistance: Ampicillin, 100 μg/mL
  Growth temperature: 37°C
  Growth strain: DH5alpha
  Copy number: Unknown
Gene/Insert
  Gene/Insert name: CALR wtΔKDEL YD/FL
  Species: H. sapiens (human)
  Insert size (bp): 5500
  Entrez Gene: CALR (a.k.a. CALR1, CRT, HEL-S-99n, RO, SSA, cC1qR)
  Promoter: CMV
  Cloning method: Restriction Enzyme; 5′ cloning site EcoRI (unknown if destroyed); 3′ cloning site XhoI (unknown if destroyed)
  Sequencing primers: 5′ T7
Terms and licenses: Academic/Nonprofit Terms; Industry Terms: Not Available to Industry
How to cite: pcDNA3.1/CALR wtΔKDEL YD/FL was a gift from Norio Komatsu (Addgene plasmid # 214805 ; http://n2t.net/addgene:214805 ; RRID:Addgene_214805)
